Addgene plasmid #32038: pYES2.1-ScDcr1deltaN
Depositing lab: David Bartel. Depositing organization: Whitehead Institute for Biomedical Research. Publication: The inside-out mechanism of dicers from budding yeasts. Weinberg DE, Nakanishi K, Patel DJ, Bartel DP. Cell. 2011 Jul 22;146(2):262-76. 10.1016/j.cell.2011.06.021 PubMed 21784247.
Backbone
  Vector backbone: pYES2.1
  Backbone manufacturer: Invitrogen
  Backbone size w/o insert (bp): 5800
  Vector type: Yeast Expression
  Selectable markers: URA3
Growth in bacteria
  Bacterial resistance: Ampicillin, 100 μg/mL
  Growth temperature: 37°C
  Growth strain: DH5alpha
  Copy number: Unknown
Gene/Insert
  Gene/Insert name: Drc1(111-610)
  Species: S. castellii
  Promoter: GAL1
  Cloning method: Restriction Enzyme; 5′ cloning site unknown (unknown if destroyed); 3′ cloning site unknown (unknown if destroyed)
  Sequencing primers: 5′ Gal1
Terms and licenses: Academic/Nonprofit Terms; Industry Terms: Not Available to Industry
How to cite: pYES2.1-ScDcr1deltaN was a gift from David Bartel (Addgene plasmid # 32038 ; http://n2t.net/addgene:32038 ; RRID:Addgene_32038)
