[The description below was written by a language model from this plasmid's Addgene catalogue record.]
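Description:
pYES2.1-ScDcr1deltaN is a yeast expression plasmid built on the commercial pYES2.1 backbone (about 5.8 kb without insert). It is a shuttle vector: it is propagated in E. coli under ampicillin selection and maintained in yeast through the URA3 auxotrophic marker, which allows growth of ura3 mutant hosts in medium lacking uracil. The record does not include a feature table, so the origins of replication, terminator and any vector-encoded epitope tags are not documented here, and the bacterial copy number is listed as unknown.

The insert is a truncated form of the Dicer protein Dcr1 from the budding yeast S. castellii, covering residues 111–610. The catalogue field spells the gene "Drc1", which appears to be a transposition of the Dcr1 in the plasmid name. The "deltaN" designation indicates removal of the N-terminal portion of the protein, here the first 110 residues. Expression is driven by the GAL1 promoter, a tightly regulated yeast promoter that is induced by galactose and repressed by glucose, so production of the truncated Dicer can be switched on by changing the carbon source. The insert was introduced by restriction cloning, but the sites used are not recorded.

The plasmid is associated with a study of the mechanism of budding-yeast Dicers, RNase III enzymes that process double-stranded RNA into small interfering RNAs. It is therefore suited to inducible expression of the N-terminally deleted enzyme in yeast, for example to compare its activity with that of the full-length protein, although the record does not state the specific experiments for which it was used.
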