>Addgene plasmid #32038 | pYES2.1-ScDcr1deltaN | addgene partial sequence | sequence record 37714 | GAL1 5'-AATATACCTCTATACTTTAACGTC-3'
CCGGATCGGACTACTAGCAGCTGTAATACGACTCACTATAGGGAATATTAAGCTCGCCCTTACCATGCAT
TATCCCGTATGTTCTGATCAAAATTTGGAAAATTTGGCTTTCATTCATAGATCTTTGCCGAATATGAATG
TCAAATTGACTGAATTGCAAAAGACCGTAATGAGTAATGAACGTTTGGAATTTTTAGGTGATAGTTGGCT
TGGCGCCTTAGTGGCGTATATTATTTATAAGAAATATCCTTATGCTAATGAAGGTGCCTTATCAAAGATG
AAGGAAGCTATCGTTAACAACAACAATTTGGAAAAGATCTGTGAAAAACTTGGCTTTAAAGAAAGATTAA
AGGAAAATATTCCACGTTCTTCAATGAAAATCAAAGATAGATTAACCAAGAATTACGCAGACTGTGTGGA
AGCCTACATTGGCGCATTGGTTATTGATAGATTTTCAACAGAATTTAATGATGTTGCTCTTTGGCTTGAA
GAACTATCTGAGGAACATTTCATTGAACTAGGACCTATGATGGTCAAAGAGCCTTTAAACAAAAATGCAA
AGGGTGAACTAGGTGCGTTCTTACAATTTAATAATATTGGAGCCAAAATATCATATAAAAGATTGAATGA
TAAATCTCCGTTTAAGGTAGAAGTAAGATTGGGGAATAATTTGTTAGGTATTGGAGATGGTTCAAATGTG
AGAGAAGCTGAACAGAGAGCCGCTATGGAAGCACTTGCTCAACCGAAATTGATTCAAAAATATTCTCTAC
ATGATATTGAACTAGAAAGAGGCATGATTGAAGAAGCAGATAATGTTCCCCAATTACTCA
