>Addgene plasmid #32038 | pYES2.1-ScDcr1deltaN | addgene partial sequence | sequence record 38434 | CYC1 5'-GCGTGAATGTAAGCGTGAC-3'
GAACTCAATGGTGATGGTGATGATGACCGGTACGCGTAGAATCGAGACCGAGGAGAGGGTTAGGGATAGG
CTTACCTTCGAATGGGTGACCTCGAAGCTCGCCCTTTCACAGATTGTTGCAATGCCTCAAGTATTCCTTC
AGTGCTTTTCCATTCAAAGCATCTTCTGCAGATTTATGTTGGGATATCTTTTTACTTCTACCATGGCCTT
TACCAATTTCTACACCAACACCCTTTATAAAGCATACCGTATAAAAATCTGTCATTCCTAGTTGCTCGGT
ATTATATTCTGGATACAATTTATATTTACCTAACAATGCATAAAGTCTCCCTGAGGCTTCTTTATCATAC
ACAGAATTTAAAAGTGCAACTTCAGGCGTTTTATTTAGGTTTGTGCTTACCGGTTGTGTGACCATTTTGG
GTTGTGGTGGATTATTCACAACTGATGGGGTGACAGCTACGGCTGGAGCTGGCGCTGGGACTGAGACTGA
GACTGGGGATGTTGCTAGCGGTGAGACTGGGGTTGTTACTGGGATAGGGATAGGTGCATTTTTTGGAGCT
GGTCTACCAAGTGCATTTGAAACAGCCTCAGAAACCATCACCGACAGTATCTTACTCATACGTTCCATAA
CATCATTCACAATTTTATCAGTGTCAGGCACATTTTGTTCTTGATGATCCGCAGAAGCCTGTGGAATTTG
ATTAGTTACAATTTCAGGTAAAACTGCTGGTGGTGTACCTTTCAAAAATGGATTCGAATGGGGGAATGTA
AGACCTTCTTCTTCATCAATTTCTTCTGT
